Addgene plasmid #176824: pEE067
Purpose: Encodes codon optimized putative thermophilic PET hydrolase enzyme for bacterial expression
Depositing lab: Gregg Beckham. Depositing organization: National Laboratory of the Rockies (NLR). Publication: Sourcing thermotolerant poly(ethylene terephthalate) hydrolase scaffolds from natural diversity. Erickson E, Gado JE, Avilan L, Bratti F, Brizendine RK, Cox PA, Gill R, Graham R, Kim DJ, Konig G, Michener WE, Poudel S, Ramirez KJ, Shakespeare TJ, Zahn M, Boyd ES, Payne CM, DuBois JL, Pickford AR, Beckham GT, McGeehan JE. Nat Commun. 2022 Dec 21;13(1):7850. doi: 10.1038/s41467-022-35237-x. PubMed 36543766.
Backbone
  Vector backbone: pET21b(+)
  Backbone manufacturer: EMD Biosciences
  Backbone size w/o insert (bp): 5366
  Vector type: Bacterial Expression
Growth in bacteria
  Bacterial resistance: Ampicillin, 100 μg/mL
  Growth temperature: 37°C
  Growth strain: DH5alpha
  Copy number: High Copy
Gene/Insert
  Gene/Insert name: 706 (alt names: BTA2; Thermobifida fusca CAH17554.1)
  Species: Thermobifida fusca
  Insert size (bp): 783
  Promoter: T7
  Tag / fusion protein: 6xHis (C terminal on backbone)
  Cloning method: Restriction Enzyme; 5′ cloning site NdeI (unknown if destroyed); 3′ cloning site XhoI (unknown if destroyed)
  Sequencing primers: 5′ T7 For; 3′ T7 Rev
Terms and licenses: Academic/Nonprofit Terms; Industry Terms: Not Available to Industry
Depositor comments: Accession Number CAH17554.1
How to cite: pEE067 was a gift from Gregg Beckham (Addgene plasmid # 176824 ; http://n2t.net/addgene:176824 ; RRID:Addgene_176824)
