[The description below was written by a language model from this plasmid's Addgene catalogue record and pLannotate feature annotations shown in this document.]
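Description:
pEE067 is a bacterial expression plasmid built on the pET21b(+) backbone, carrying a codon-optimized 783 bp gene for a putative thermophilic poly(ethylene terephthalate) hydrolase from Thermobifida fusca (designated 706, also known as BTA2). The insert was cloned between the NdeI and XhoI sites, placing it in frame with the backbone-encoded C-terminal 6xHis tag for affinity purification. The sequenced plasmid is 6,149 nt. It is maintained through a pBR322/ColE1-type origin with the associated bom and rop elements and is selected with ampicillin via the β-lactamase gene. The record lists it as high copy, although rop normally moderates copy number. An f1 origin is also present, which allows single-stranded DNA production.

Expression follows the standard pET arrangement: a T7 promoter immediately followed by a lac operator, the strong T7 gene 10 ribosome binding site, the hydrolase coding sequence, the His tag and a T7 terminator. The plasmid also carries lacI under its own promoter, so the repressor keeps transcription low until IPTG or lactose is added in a host that supplies T7 RNA polymerase. The automated annotation matches the insert to a known cutinase with PET-degrading activity, consistent with a cutinase-like polyester hydrolase. Its "9xHis" fragment corresponds to the six-histidine tag, while the short tetracycline-resistance and SET1 fragments appear to be backbone remnants or partial matches rather than functional parts. The construct is intended for recombinant production and purification of this enzyme in E. coli, as part of an effort to survey natural diversity for thermotolerant PET hydrolase scaffolds.
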