Features (pLannotate 1.2.2; 19 found; start..end, strand, type, name):
   1009..1086    -  promoter       lacI promoter: lacI
   1094..1373    -  CDS            TcR (fragment): tetracycline efflux protein; tet; confers resistance to tetracycline
   1395..1413    +  promoter       T7 promoter: promoter for bacteriophage T7 RNA polymerase
   1414..1438    +  protein_bind   lac operator: The lac repressor binds to the lac operator to inhibit transcription in E. coli. This inhibition can be relieved by adding lactose or isopropyl-β-D-thiogalactopyranoside (IPTG). lac repressor encoded by lacI
   1453..1475    +  RBS            RBS: efficient ribosome binding site from bacteriophage T7 gene 10 (Olins and Rangwala, 1989)
   1486..2208    +  CDS            PETH_UNKP (fragment): Experimental evidence at protein level: Swiss-Prot protein existence level 1. Cutinase that degrades cutin fibers prepared from tomato peels and hydrolyzes various fatty acid monoesters with acyl chain lengths of 2 to 18, with a preference for short-chain substrates (C4 substrate at most). Cannot hydrolyze olive oil (PubMed:22194294). Is also able to degrade polyethylene terephthalate (PET), the most abundant polyester plastic in the world (PubMed:22194294, PubMed:32269349). Can also depolymerize poly(epsilon-caprolactone) (PCL), a synthetic aliphatic biodegradable polyester (PubMed:22194294).
   2275..2292    +  CDS            9xHis (fragment): 9xHis affinity tag
   2302..2351    +  CDS            SET1 (fragment): solubility-enhancement tag derived from T7 phage gene 10B
   2359..2406    +  terminator     T7 terminator: transcription terminator for bacteriophage T7 RNA polymerase
   2443..2871    +  rep_origin     f1 ori (sequence partly withheld): f1 bacteriophage origin of replication; arrow indicates direction of (+) strand synthesis
   2924..3028    +  promoter       AmpR promoter: bla
   3029..3889    +  CDS            AmpR: β-lactamase; bla; confers resistance to ampicillin, carbenicillin, and related antibiotics
   4060..4648    +  rep_origin     ori: high-copy-number ColE1/pMB1/pBR322/pUC origin of replication
   4834..4973    -  misc_feature   bom: basis of mobility region from pBR322
   5075..5266    -  CDS            rop: Rop protein, which maintains plasmids at low copy number; rop
   5283..5663    +  CDS            YPB1_ECOLX: Protein predicted: Swiss-Prot protein existence level 4. From Escherichia coli.
   5735..6026    -  CDS            TcR (fragment): tetracycline efflux protein; tet; confers resistance to tetracycline
   6041..6062    -  protein_bind   CAP binding site: CAP binding activates transcription in the presence of cAMP. E. coli catabolite activator protein
   6075..1008    -  CDS            lacI (across the origin): lac repressor; lacI; The lac repressor binds to the lac operator to inhibit transcription in E. coli. This inhibition can be relieved by adding lactose or isopropyl-β-D-thiogalactopyranoside (IPTG).
>Addgene plasmid #176824 | pEE067 | addgene full sequence | sequence record 349685 | Addgene NGS Result
GGTTTGCGTATTGGGCGCCAGGGTGGTTTTTCTTTTCACCAGTGAGACGGGCAACAGCTGATTGCCCTTC
ACCGCCTGGCCCTGAGAGAGTTGCAGCAAGCGGTCCACGCTGGTTTGCCCCAGCAGGCGAAAATCCTGTT
TGATGGTGGTTAACGGCGGGATATAACATGAGCTGTCTTCGGTATCGTCGTATCCCACTACCGAGATATC
CGCACCAACGCGCAGCCCGGACTCGGTAATGGCGCGCATTGCGCCCAGCGCCATCTGATCGTTGGCAACC
AGCATCGCAGTGGGAACGATGCCCTCATTCAGCATTTGCATGGTTTGTTGAAAACCGGACATGGCACTCC
AGTCGCCTTCCCGTTCCGCTATCGGCTGAATTTGATTGCGAGTGAGATATTTATGCCAGCCAGCCAGACG
CAGACGCGCCGAGACAGAACTTAATGGGCCCGCTAACAGCGCGATTTGCTGGTGACCCAATGCGACCAGA
TGCTCCACGCCCAGTCGCGTACCGTCTTCATGGGAGAAAATAATACTGTTGATGGGTGTCTGGTCAGAGA
CATCAAGAAATAACGCCGGAACATTAGTGCAGGCAGCTTCCACAGCAATGGCATCCTGGTCATCCAGCGG
ATAGTTAATGATCAGCCCACTGACGCGTTGCGCGAGAAGATTGTGCACCGCCGCTTTACAGGCTTCGACG
CCGCTTCGTTCTACCATCGACACCACCACGCTGGCACCCAGTTGATCGGCGCGAGATTTAATCGCCGCGA
CAATTTGCGACGGCGCGTGCAGGGCCAGACTGGAGGTGGCAACGCCAATCAGCAACGACTGTTTGCCCGC
CAGTTGTTGTGCCACGCGGTTGGGAATGTAATTCAGCTCCGCCATCGCCGCTTCCACTTTTTCCCGCGTT
TTCGCAGAAACGTGGCTGGCCTGGTTCACCACGCGGGAAACGGTCTGATAAGAGACACCGGCATACTCTG
CGACATCGTATAACGTTACTGGTTTCACATTCACCACCCTGAATTGACTCTCTTCCGGGCGCTATCATGC
CATACCGCGAAAGGTTTTGCGCCATTCGATGGTGTCCGGGATCTCGACGCTCTCCCTTATGCGACTCCTG
CATTAGGAAGCAGCCCAGTAGTAGGTTGAGGCCGTTGAGCACCGCCGCCGCAAGGAATGGTGCATGCAAG
GAGATGGCGCCCAACAGTCCCCCGGCCACGGGGCCTGCCACCATACCCACGCCGAAACAAGCGCTCATGA
GCCCGAAGTGGCGAGCCCGATCTTCCCCATCGGTGATGTCGGCGATATAGGCGCCAGCAACCGCACCTGT
GGCGCCGGTGATGCCGGCCACGATGCGTCCGGCGTAGAGGATCGAGATCTCGATCCCGCGAAATTAATAC
GACTCACTATAGGGGAATTGTGAGCGGATAACAATTCCCCTCTAGAAATAATTTTGTTTAACTTTAAGAA
GGAGATATACATATGGCTAACCCGTACGAACGTGGCCCGAACCCGACCGATGCACTCCTGGAAGCTCGCA
GCGGTCCGTTCTCGGTTTCGGAGGAACGTGCGAGCCGCTTCGGTGCAGATGGTTTCGGCGGTGGCACCAT
CTACTACCCGCGCGAAAATAACACTTATGGCGCAGTGGCGATTTCGCCGGGTTACACCGGTACCCAGGCA
TCCGTGGCATGGCTGGGTAAGAGAATTGCAAGCCACGGTTTCGTAGTTATTACTATCGATACCAACACCA
CTCTCGATCAGCCAGATTCTCGCGCGCGCCAGCTGAACGCAGCCCTCGACTACATGATCAACGATGCGTC
TTCTGCGGTGCGTAGCCGCATTGACAGCTCTCGTTTGGCAGTAATGGGCCACTCTATGGGCGGCGGTGGG
TCTCTGCGTCTGGCTTCTCAGCGTCCGGACCTGAAAGCTGCAATCCCACTGACGCCGTGGCACCTGAACA
AAAATTGGTCTAGCGTCCGTGTGCCGACCCTGATCATCGGTGCGGATCTGGATACTATTGCACCGGTGCT
GACCCACGCCCGCCCGTTCTATAACAGCCTGCCGACCTCCATTTCAAAAGCTTACCTGGAGCTGGATGGT
GCCACCCACTTCGCTCCAAACATCCCGAACAAAATTATCGGTAAATATTCTGTCGCGTGGCTGAAACGTT
TCGTTGACAACGATACCCGCTATACTCAGTTCCTGTGCCCGGGTCCGCGTGATGGCCTGTTTGGTGAGGT
TGAAGAATATCGCTCTACTTGTCCTTTTCTCGAGCACCACCACCACCACCACTGAGATCCGGCTGCTAAC
AAAGCCCGAAAGGAAGCTGAGTTGGCTGCTGCCACCGCTGAGCAATAACTAGCATAACCCCTTGGGGCCT
CTAAACGGGTCTTGAGGGGTTTTTTGCTGAAAGGAGGAACTATATCCGGATTGGCGAATGGG
[124 nt withheld, positions 2443-2566]
C
[91 nt withheld, positions 2568-2658]
A
[49 nt withheld, positions 2660-2708]
CCTTTGACGTTGGAGTCCACGTTCTTT
[37 nt withheld, positions 2736-2772]
ACCCTATCTCGGTCTATTCTTTTGATTTATAAGGGATTTTGCCGATTTCGGCCTATTGGTTAAAAAATGA
GCTGATTTAACAAAAATTTAACGCGAATTTTAACAAAATATTAACGCTTACAATTTAGGTGGCACTTTTC
GGGGAAATGTGCGCGGAACCCCTATTTGTTTATTTTTCTAAATACATTCAAATATGTATCCGCTCATGAG
ACAATAACCCTGATAAATGCTTCAATAATATTGAAAAAGGAAGAGTATGAGTATTCAACATTTCCGTGTC
GCCCTTATTCCCTTTTTTGCGGCATTTTGCCTTCCTGTTTTTGCTCACCCAGAAACGCTGGTGAAAGTAA
AAGATGCTGAAGATCAGTTGGGTGCACGAGTGGGTTACATCGAACTGGATCTCAACAGCGGTAAGATCCT
TGAGAGTTTTCGCCCCGAAGAACGTTTTCCAATGATGAGCACTTTTAAAGTTCTGCTATGTGGCGCGGTA
TTATCCCGTATTGACGCCGGGCAAGAGCAACTCGGTCGCCGCATACACTATTCTCAGAATGACTTGGTTG
AGTACTCACCAGTCACAGAAAAGCATCTTACGGATGGCATGACAGTAAGAGAATTATGCAGTGCTGCCAT
AACCATGAGTGATAACACTGCGGCCAACTTACTTCTGACAACGATCGGAGGACCGAAGGAGCTAACCGCT
TTTTTGCACAACATGGGGGATCATGTAACTCGCCTTGATCGTTGGGAACCGGAGCTGAATGAAGCCATAC
CAAACGACGAGCGTGACACCACGATGCCTGCAGCAATGGCAACAACGTTGCGCAAACTATTAACTGGCGA
ACTACTTACTCTAGCTTCCCGGCAACAATTAATAGACTGGATGGAGGCGGATAAAGTTGCAGGACCACTT
CTGCGCTCGGCCCTTCCGGCTGGCTGGTTTATTGCTGATAAATCTGGAGCCGGTGAGCGTGGGTCTCGCG
GTATCATTGCAGCACTGGGGCCAGATGGTAAGCCCTCCCGTATCGTAGTTATCTACACGACGGGGAGTCA
GGCAACTATGGATGAACGAAATAGACAGATCGCTGAGATAGGTGCCTCACTGATTAAGCATTGGTAACTG
TCAGACCAAGTTTACTCATATATACTTTAGATTGATTTAAAACTTCATTTTTAATTTAAAAGGATCTAGG
TGAAGATCCTTTTTGATAATCTCATGACCAAAATCCCTTAACGTGAGTTTTCGTTCCACTGAGCGTCAGA
CCCCGTAGAAAAGATCAAAGGATCTTCTTGAGATCCTTTTTTTCTGCGCGTAATCTGCTGCTTGCAAACA
AAAAAACCACCGCTACCAGCGGTGGTTTGTTTGCCGGATCAAGAGCTACCAACTCTTTTTCCGAAGGTAA
CTGGCTTCAGCAGAGCGCAGATACCAAATACTGTCCTTCTAGTGTAGCCGTAGTTAGGCCACCACTTCAA
GAACTCTGTAGCACCGCCTACATACCTCGCTCTGCTAATCCTGTTACCAGTGGCTGCTGCCAGTGGCGAT
AAGTCGTGTCTTACCGGGTTGGACTCAAGACGATAGTTACCGGATAAGGCGCAGCGGTCGGGCTGAACGG
GGGGTTCGTGCACACAGCCCAGCTTGGAGCGAACGACCTACACCGAACTGAGATACCTACAGCGTGAGCT
ATGAGAAAGCGCCACGCTTCCCGAAGGGAGAAAGGCGGACAGGTATCCGGTAAGCGGCAGGGTCGGAACA
GGAGAGCGCACGAGGGAGCTTCCAGGGGGAAACGCCTGGTATCTTTATAGTCCTGTCGGGTTTCGCCACC
TCTGACTTGAGCGTCGATTTTTGTGATGCTCGTCAGGGGGGCGGAGCCTATGGAAAAACGCCAGCAACGC
GGCCTTTTTACGGTTCCTGGCCTTTTGCTGGCCTTTTGCTCACATGTTCTTTCCTGCGTTATCCCCTGAT
TCTGTGGATAACCGTATTACCGCCTTTGAGTGAGCTGATACCGCTCGCCGCAGCCGAACGACCGAGCGCA
GCGAGTCAGTGAGCGAGGAAGCGGAAGAGCGCCTGATGCGGTATTTTCTCCTTACGCATCTGTGCGGTAT
TTCACACCGCAATGGTGCACTCTCAGTACAATCTGCTCTGATGCCGCATAGTTAAGCCAGTATACACTCC
GCTATCGCTACGTGACTGGGTCATGGCTGCGCCCCGACACCCGCCAACACCCGCTGACGCGCCCTGACGG
GCTTGTCTGCTCCCGGCATCCGCTTACAGACAAGCTGTGACCGTCTCCGGGAGCTGCATGTGTCAGAGGT
TTTCACCGTCATCACCGAAACGCGCGAGGCAGCTGCGGTAAAGCTCATCAGCGTGGTCGTGAAGCGATTC
ACAGATGTCTGCCTGTTCATCCGCGTCCAGCTCGTTGAGTTTCTCCAGAAGCGTTAATGTCTGGCTTCTG
ATAAAGCGGGCCATGTTAAGGGCGGTTTTTTCCTGTTTGGTCACTGATGCCTCCGTGTAAGGGGGATTTC
TGTTCATGGGGGTAATGATACCGATGAAACGAGAGAGGATGCTCACGATACGGGTTACTGATGATGAACA
TGCCCGGTTACTGGAACGTTGTGAGGGTAAACAACTGGCGGTATGGATGCGGCGGGACCAGAGAAAAATC
ACTCAGGGTCAATGCCAGCGCTTCGTTAATACAGATGTAGGTGTTCCACAGGGTAGCCAGCAGCATCCTG
CGATGCAGATCCGGAACATAATGGTGCAGGGCGCTGACTTCCGCGTTTCCAGACTTTACGAAACACGGAA
ACCGAAGACCATTCATGTTGTTGCTCAGGTCGCAGACGTTTTGCAGCAGCAGTCGCTTCACGTTCGCTCG
CGTATCGGTGATTCATTCTGCTAACCAGTAAGGCAACCCCGCCAGCCTAGCCGGGTCCTCAACGACAGGA
GCACGATCATGCGCACCCGTGGGGCCGCCATGCCGGCGATAATGGCCTGCTTCTCGCCGAAACGTTTGGT
GGCGGGACCAGTGACGAAGGCTTGAGCGAGGGCGTGCAAGATTCCGAATACCGCAAGCGACAGGCCGATC
ATCGTCGCGCTCCAGCGAAAGCGGTCCTCGCCGAAAATGACCCAGAGCGCTGCCGGCACCTGTCCTACGA
GTTGCATGATAAAGAAGACAGTCATAAGTGCGGCGACGATAGTCATGCCCCGCGCCCACCGGAAGGAGCT
GACTGGGTTGAAGGCTCTCAAGGGCATCGGTCGAGATCCCGGTGCCTAATGAGTGAGCTAACTTACATTA
ATTGCGTTGCGCTCACTGCCCGCTTTCCAGTCGGGAAACCTGTCGTGCCAGCTGCATTAATGAATCGGCC
AACGCGCGGGGAGAGGC
