>Addgene plasmid #176824 | pEE067 | depositor partial sequence | sequence record 342703 | Insert (including NdeI and XhoI sites in lower case letters)
CATATGGCTAACCCGTACGAACGTGGCCCGAACCCGACCGATGCACTCCTGGAAGCTCGCAGCGGTCCGT
TCTCGGTTTCGGAGGAACGTGCGAGCCGCTTCGGTGCAGATGGTTTCGGCGGTGGCACCATCTACTACCC
GCGCGAAAATAACACTTATGGCGCAGTGGCGATTTCGCCGGGTTACACCGGTACCCAGGCATCCGTGGCA
TGGCTGGGTAAGAGAATTGCAAGCCACGGTTTCGTAGTTATTACTATCGATACCAACACCACTCTCGATC
AGCCAGATTCTCGCGCGCGCCAGCTGAACGCAGCCCTCGACTACATGATCAACGATGCGTCTTCTGCGGT
GCGTAGCCGCATTGACAGCTCTCGTTTGGCAGTAATGGGCCACTCTATGGGCGGCGGTGGGTCTCTGCGT
CTGGCTTCTCAGCGTCCGGACCTGAAAGCTGCAATCCCACTGACGCCGTGGCACCTGAACAAAAATTGGT
CTAGCGTCCGTGTGCCGACCCTGATCATCGGTGCGGATCTGGATACTATTGCACCGGTGCTGACCCACGC
CCGCCCGTTCTATAACAGCCTGCCGACCTCCATTTCAAAAGCTTACCTGGAGCTGGATGGTGCCACCCAC
TTCGCTCCAAACATCCCGAACAAAATTATCGGTAAATATTCTGTCGCGTGGCTGAAACGTTTCGTTGACA
ACGATACCCGCTATACTCAGTTCCTGTGCCCGGGTCCGCGTGATGGCCTGTTTGGTGAGGTTGAAGAATA
TCGCTCTACTTGTCCTTTTCTCGAG
